>Addgene plasmid #61541 | Teto-FUW-Pax6 | addgene partial sequence | sequence record 102705 | LNCX 5'-AGCTCGTTTAGTGAACCGTCAGATC-3'
TTTGACCTCCATAGAAGACACCGGGACCGATCCAGCCTCCGCGGCCCCGAATTGGCCACCATGCAGAACA
GTCACAGCGGAGTGAATCAGCTTGGTGGTGTCTTTGTCAACGGGCGGCCACTGCCGGACTCCACCCGGCA
GAAGATCGTAGAGCTAGCTCACAGCGGGGCCCGGCCGTGCGACATTTCCCGAATTCTGCAGACCCATGCA
GATGCAAAAGTCCAGGTGCTGGACAATGAAAACGTATCCAACGGTTGTGTGAGTAAAATTCTGGGCAGGT
ATTACGAGACTGGCTCCATCAGACCCAGGGCAATCGGAGGGAGTAAGCCAAGAGTGGCGACTCC
