>Addgene plasmid #61541 | Teto-FUW-Pax6 | addgene partial sequence | sequence record 102749 | WPRE-R 5'-CATAGCGTAAAAGGAGCAACA-3'
AATTTTGTAATCCAGAGGTTGATTATCGATAAGCTTGATATCGAATTGTTACTGTAATCGAGGCCAGTAC
TGAGACATGTCAGGTTCACTCCCGGGAACTTGGACGGGAACTGACACTCCAGGTGAAATGAGTCCTGTTG
AAGTGGTCCCCGAGGTGCCCATGGGCTGACTGTTCATGTGTGTTTGCATGTGCGGAGGGGTGTAGGTATC
ATAACTCCGCCCATTCACTGACGGGCTGGTGGGCAGCATGCACGAGTACGAGGAGGTCTGACTGGGGACT
GGGGGTTGCATAGGCAGGTTGTTTGCCATGGTGAAGCTGGGCATGGGTGGCAAAGCACTGTACGTGTTGG
TGAGGGCGGTGTCTGTTCGGCCCAACATGGAACCTGATGTGAA
