[The description below was written by a language model from this plasmid's Addgene catalogue record.]
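Description:
Teto-FUW-Pax6 is a lentiviral mammalian expression plasmid built on the TetO-FUW backbone and carrying the mouse (M. musculus) Pax6 coding sequence. The backbone accounts for about 8.4 kb and the insert for about 1.3 kb, giving a total size of roughly 9.7 kb. The insert was placed at an EcoRI site by restriction cloning, and both flanking sites were destroyed in the process, so the insert cannot be released with that enzyme. In bacteria the plasmid is maintained at high copy under ampicillin selection. It is propagated in a recombination-deficient strain, a common choice for lentiviral vectors because their repeated LTR sequences are prone to rearrangement.

No feature table is available for this entry, so the promoter, viral elements and any post-transcriptional elements are not itemised. The backbone name suggests that a tetracycline operator-containing promoter drives the insert within an FUW-type lentiviral transfer vector. In that case Pax6 expression would be doxycycline-inducible and would depend on a tetracycline transactivator such as rtTA supplied separately, but the record does not state this explicitly. No epitope tag, fluorescent reporter or mammalian selection marker is listed. As a transfer vector, it would be packaged into lentiviral particles using helper plasmids supplied in trans, allowing stable integration of the cassette into target cells.

The stated purpose is expression of Pax6, a paired-box/homeodomain transcription factor important in neural and eye development, in mammalian cells. The associated publication concerns direct lineage conversion of adult mouse liver cells and B lymphocytes to neural stem cells, which indicates that the construct was used to deliver a transcription factor in reprogramming experiments.
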