Addgene plasmid #61541: Teto-FUW-Pax6
Purpose: Expresses Pax6 in mammalian cells
Depositing lab: Rudolf Jaenisch. Depositing organization: Whitehead Institute for Biomedical Research. Publication: Direct Lineage Conversion of Adult Mouse Liver Cells and B Lymphocytes to Neural Stem Cells. Cassady JP, D'Alessio AC, Sarkar S, Dani VS, Fan ZP, Ganz K, Roessler R, Sur M, Young RA, Jaenisch R. Stem Cell Reports. 2014 Nov 6. pii: S2213-6711(14)00307-5. doi: 10.1016/j.stemcr.2014.10.001. PubMed 25454632.
Backbone
  Vector backbone: TetO-FUW
  Backbone size w/o insert (bp): 8376
  Total vector size (bp): 9699
  Vector type: Mammalian Expression, Lentiviral
Growth in bacteria
  Bacterial resistance: Ampicillin, 100 μg/mL
  Growth temperature: 37°C
  Growth strain: Stbl3
  Copy number: High Copy
Gene/Insert
  Gene/Insert name: Pax6
  Species: M. musculus (mouse)
  Insert size (bp): 1323
  Entrez Gene: Pax6 (a.k.a. 1500038E17Rik, AEY11, Dey, Gsfaey11, Pax-6, Sey)
  Cloning method: Restriction Enzyme; 5′ cloning site EcoRI (destroyed during cloning); 3′ cloning site EcoRI (destroyed during cloning)
  Sequencing primers: 5′ AAGACCACCGCACAGCAAGC; 3′ TTCCGCCGTGGCAATAGGGA
Terms and licenses: Academic/Nonprofit Terms; Industry Terms: Not Available to Industry
How to cite: Teto-FUW-Pax6 was a gift from Rudolf Jaenisch (Addgene plasmid # 61541 ; http://n2t.net/addgene:61541 ; RRID:Addgene_61541)
